Addgene plasmid #148324: pT7-MS2-HA-C1-HsYTHDF3_392-585_AB
Purpose: Mammalian Expression of HsYTHDF3_392-585
Depositing lab: Elisa Izaurralde. Depositing organization: Max Planck Institute for Developmental Biology.
Backbone
  Vector backbone: Unknown
  Vector type: Mammalian Expression
Growth in bacteria
  Bacterial resistance: Kanamycin, 50 μg/mL
  Growth temperature: 37°C
  Growth strain: DH5alpha
  Copy number: High Copy
Gene/Insert
  Gene/Insert name: HsYTHDF3_392-585
  Species: H. sapiens (human)
  Entrez Gene: YTHDF3 (a.k.a. DF3)
  Cloning method: Unknown
Terms and licenses: Academic/Nonprofit Terms; Industry Terms: Not Available to Industry
Depositor comments: Plasmids from this collection were made available to the research community and donated after the lab closed. Please note that the sequence provided by the depositing laboratory may be theoretical/predicted or based on Sanger sequencing results. There may be discrepancies between sequencing results obtained by Addgene and the depositor sequence. If an Addgene verified sequence is not available, please contact before placing your order to request that our lab fully sequence the plasmid.
How to cite: pT7-MS2-HA-C1-HsYTHDF3_392-585_AB was a gift from Elisa Izaurralde (Addgene plasmid # 148324 ; http://n2t.net/addgene:148324 ; RRID:Addgene_148324)
