[The description below was written by a language model from this plasmid's Addgene catalogue record and pLannotate feature annotations shown in this document.]
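Description:
pT7-MS2-HA-C1-HsYTHDF3_392-585_AB is a 5,076 nt mammalian expression plasmid that produces a C-terminal fragment (residues 392–585) of human YTHDF3, a YTH-domain m6A RNA-binding protein, fused to the bacteriophage MS2 coat protein. The backbone is recorded as unknown. It is maintained at high copy in E. coli through a ColE1/pUC-type origin and also carries an f1 origin. A single NeoR/KanR gene sits downstream of tandem bacterial (bla-type) and SV40 early promoters and ends in an HSV TK polyadenylation signal. This arrangement gives kanamycin selection in bacteria and would allow G418 selection in mammalian cells.

The expression cassette is driven by the CMV immediate-early enhancer and promoter. A T7 promoter lies just upstream of the coding region, which could allow in vitro transcription with T7 RNA polymerase. The open reading frame begins with the MS2 coat protein and continues directly into the YTHDF3 fragment, followed by remnant multiple cloning site sequence and an SV40 polyadenylation signal. The automated annotation labels the insert as a YTHDF1 fragment, which most likely reflects homology between these paralogues rather than a different insert, since the catalogue entry specifies YTHDF3. The plasmid name indicates an HA tag, but no HA feature appears in the feature table. Several short hits (HIV-1 LTR, large T antigen, ble, bGH poly(A) fragments) look like residual backbone sequence or annotation artefacts.

MS2 coat protein fusions are typically used in tethering assays, where the fusion is recruited to a reporter mRNA carrying MS2 stem-loops to test its effect on mRNA stability or translation. The record itself states only mammalian expression as the purpose. The depositor sequence may be theoretical or predicted.
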