Features (pLannotate 1.2.2; 17 found; start..end, strand, type, name):
     61..364     +  enhancer       CMV enhancer: human cytomegalovirus immediate early enhancer
    365..568     +  promoter       CMV promoter: human cytomegalovirus (CMV) immediate early promoter
    564..597     +  LTR            5' LTR (truncated) (fragment): truncated 5' long terminal repeat (LTR) from HIV-1
    613..631     +  promoter       T7 promoter: promoter for bacteriophage T7 RNA polymerase
    668..1054    +  CDS            MS2: bacteriophage MS2 coat protein binds to a specific stem-loop structure in the viral RNA (Peabody, 1993)
   1055..1720    +  CDS            YTHDF1 (fragment): YTHD1_HUMAN - Also known as C20orf21 From Homo sapiens (Human).
   1723..1745    +  misc_feature   MCS (fragment): multiple cloning site
   1757..1841    +  CDS            large T antigen (fragment): large T antigen from SV40 (simian virus 40)
   1864..1985    +  polyA_signal   SV40 poly(A) signal: SV40 polyadenylation signal
   2019..2447    -  rep_origin     f1 ori (sequence partly withheld): f1 bacteriophage origin of replication; arrow indicates direction of (+) strand synthesis
   2474..2578    +  promoter       AmpR promoter: bla
   2580..2937    +  promoter       SV40 promoter: SV40 enhancer and early promoter
   2972..3766    +  CDS            NeoR/KanR: aminoglycoside phosphotransferase from Tn5; aph(3')-II (or nptII); confers resistance to neomycin, kanamycin, and G418 (Geneticin®)
   3787..3939    +  CDS            ble (fragment): BLE_KLEPN - Experimental evidence at protein level: Swiss-Prot protein existence level 1. Binding protein with a strong affinity to the bleomycin family of antibiotics. Binds to CL990; an antimitotic-antibiotic compound. From Klebsiella pneumoniae.
   3998..4045    +  polyA_signal   HSV TK poly(A) signal: herpes simplex virus thymidine kinase polyadenylation signal (Cole and Stacy, 1985)
   4136..4152    -  polyA_signal   bGH poly(A) signal (fragment): bovine growth hormone polyadenylation signal
   4374..4962    +  rep_origin     ori: high-copy-number ColE1/pMB1/pBR322/pUC origin of replication
>Addgene plasmid #148324 | pT7-MS2-HA-C1-HsYTHDF3_392-585_AB | depositor full sequence | sequence record 290772 | Full Sequence
TAGTTATTAATAGTAATCAATTACGGGGTCATTAGTTCATAGCCCATATATGGAGTTCCGCGTTACATAA
CTTACGGTAAATGGCCCGCCTGGCTGACCGCCCAACGACCCCCGCCCATTGACGTCAATAATGACGTATG
TTCCCATAGTAACGCCAATAGGGACTTTCCATTGACGTCAATGGGTGGAGTATTTACGGTAAACTGCCCA
CTTGGCAGTACATCAAGTGTATCATATGCCAAGTACGCCCCCTATTGACGTCAATGACGGTAAATGGCCC
GCCTGGCATTATGCCCAGTACATGACCTTATGGGACTTTCCTACTTGGCAGTACATCTACGTATTAGTCA
TCGCTATTACCATGGTGATGCGGTTTTGGCAGTACATCAATGGGCGTGGATAGCGGTTTGACTCACGGGG
ATTTCCAAGTCTCCACCCCATTGACGTCAATGGGAGTTTGTTTTGGCACCAAAATCAACGGGACTTTCCA
AAATGTCGTAACAACTCCGCCCCATTGACGCAAATGGGCGGTAGGCGTGTACGGTGGGAGGTCTATATAA
GCAGAGCTCTCTGGCTAACTAGAGAACCCACTGCTTACTGGCTTATCGAAATTAATACGACTCACTATAG
GGAGACCCAAGCTCTAGCGCTACCGGTCGCCACCATGGCTTCTAACTTTACTCAGTTCGTTCTCGTCGAC
AATGGCGGAACTGGCGACGTGACTGTCGCCCCAAGCAACTTCGCTAACGGGGTCGCTGAATGGATCAGCT
CTAACTCGCGATCACAGGCTTACAAAGTAACCTGTAGCGTTCGTCAGAGCTCTGCGCAGAATCGCAAATA
CACCATCAAAGTCGAGGTGCCTAAAGTGGCAACCCAGACTGTTGGTGGTGAAGAGCTTCCTGTAGCCGGA
TGGAGATCTTACTTAAATATGGAACTAACCATTCCAATTTTCGCCACGAATTCCGACTGCGAGCTTATTG
TTAAGGCAATGCAAGGTCTCCTAAAAGATGGAAACCCGATTCCCTCGGCCATCGCGGCCAACTCCGGCAT
CTACGGAGGTGGAGGTGGATCTGGTGGATCTCCTCCACATATGGCTTACCCATACGATGTTCCAGATTAC
GCTCCTCCATCTCGAGCACATCCCGTGCTGGAAAAGCTAAAGGCCATAAACAACTATAATCCCAAAGACT
TTGATTGGAATCTGAAGAATGGACGTGTGTTTATAATTAAAAGCTACTCTGAGGATGACATACATCGTTC
CATTAAATACTCTATCTGGTGTAGTACTGAGCATGGTAATAAGCGTTTGGATGCAGCTTACCGTTCCCTG
AATGGGAAAGGCCCACTCTATTTACTCTTCAGTGTGAATGGCAGTGGACATTTTTGTGGAGTGGCTGAAA
TGAAGTCTGTTGTGGACTATAATGCGTATGCTGGTGTCTGGTCTCAGGATAAGTGGAAGGGCAAATTTGA
AGTTAAATGGATCTTTGTCAAAGATGTTCCCAATAACCAATTACGGCATATTCGCTTAGAAAATAATGAC
AACAAACCGGTTACCAATTCAAGGGACACTCAAGAGGTACCCCTAGAAAAAGCTAAGCAAGTGCTTAAAA
TAATTGCTACTTTCAAGCATACCACCTCAATCTTTGATGACTTTGCACATTATGAAAAGCGTCAAGAAGA
GGAGGAAGCCATGCGTAGGGAGAGAAATAGAAACAAACAATAACCGCGGGCCCGGGATCCACCGGATCTA
GATAACTGATCATAATCAGCCATACCACATTTGTAGAGGTTTTACTTGCTTTAAAAAACCTCCCACACCT
CCCCCTGAACCTGAAACATAAAATGAATGCAATTGTTGTTGTTAACTTGTTTATTGCAGCTTATAATGGT
TACAAATAAAGCAATAGCATCACAAATTTCACAAATAAAGCATTTTTTTCACTGCATTCTAGTTGTGGTT
TGTCCAAACTCATCAATGTATCTTAACGCGTAAATTGTAAGCGTTAATATTTTGTTAAAATTCGCGTTAA
ATTTTTGTTAAATCAGCTCATTTTTTAACCAATAGGCCGAAATCGGCAAAATCCCTTATAAATCAAAAGA
ATAGACCGAGATAGGGT
[37 nt withheld, positions 2118-2154]
AAAGAACGTGGACTCCAACGTCAAAGG
[49 nt withheld, positions 2182-2230]
T
[91 nt withheld, positions 2232-2322]
G
[124 nt withheld, positions 2324-2447]
CAGGTGGCACTTTTCGGGGAAATGTGCGCGGAACCCCTATTTGTTTATTTTTCTAAATACATTCAAATAT
GTATCCGCTCATGAGACAATAACCCTGATAAATGCTTCAATAATATTGAAAAAGGAAGAGTCCTGAGGCG
GAAAGAACCAGCTGTGGAATGTGTGTCAGTTAGGGTGTGGAAAGTCCCCAGGCTCCCCAGCAGGCAGAAG
TATGCAAAGCATGCATCTCAATTAGTCAGCAACCAGGTGTGGAAAGTCCCCAGGCTCCCCAGCAGGCAGA
AGTATGCAAAGCATGCATCTCAATTAGTCAGCAACCATAGTCCCGCCCCTAACTCCGCCCATCCCGCCCC
TAACTCCGCCCAGTTCCGCCCATTCTCCGCCCCATGGCTGACTAATTTTTTTTATTTATGCAGAGGCCGA
GGCCGCCTCGGCCTCTGAGCTATTCCAGAAGTAGTGAGGAGGCTTTTTTGGAGGCCTAGGCTTTTGCAAA
GATCGATCAAGAGACAGGATGAGGATCGTTTCGCATGATTGAACAAGATGGATTGCACGCAGGTTCTCCG
GCCGCTTGGGTGGAGAGGCTATTCGGCTATGACTGGGCACAACAGACAATCGGCTGCTCTGATGCCGCCG
TGTTCCGGCTGTCAGCGCAGGGGCGCCCGGTTCTTTTTGTCAAGACCGACCTGTCCGGTGCCCTGAATGA
ACTGCAAGACGAGGCAGCGCGGCTATCGTGGCTGGCCACGACGGGCGTTCCTTGCGCAGCTGTGCTCGAC
GTTGTCACTGAAGCGGGAAGGGACTGGCTGCTATTGGGCGAAGTGCCGGGGCAGGATCTCCTGTCATCTC
ACCTTGCTCCTGCCGAGAAAGTATCCATCATGGCTGATGCAATGCGGCGGCTGCATACGCTTGATCCGGC
TACCTGCCCATTCGACCACCAAGCGAAACATCGCATCGAGCGAGCACGTACTCGGATGGAAGCCGGTCTT
GTCGATCAGGATGATCTGGACGAAGAGCATCAGGGGCTCGCGCCAGCCGAACTGTTCGCCAGGCTCAAGG
CGAGCATGCCCGACGGCGAGGATCTCGTCGTGACCCATGGCGATGCCTGCTTGCCGAATATCATGGTGGA
AAATGGCCGCTTTTCTGGATTCATCGACTGTGGCCGGCTGGGTGTGGCGGACCGCTATCAGGACATAGCG
TTGGCTACCCGTGATATTGCTGAAGAGCTTGGCGGCGAATGGGCTGACCGCTTCCTCGTGCTTTACGGTA
TCGCCGCTCCCGATTCGCAGCGCATCGCCTTCTATCGCCTTCTTGACGAGTTCTTCTGAGCGGGACTCTG
GGGTTCGAAATGACCGACCAAGCGACGCCCAACCTGCCATCACGAGATTTCGATTCCACCGCCGCCTTCT
ATGAAAGGTTGGGCTTCGGAATCGTTTTCCGGGACGCCGGCTGGATGATCCTCCAGCGCGGGGATCTCAT
GCTGGAGTTCTTCGCCCACCCTAGGGGGAGGCTAACTGAAACACGGAAGGAGACAATACCGGAAGGAACC
CGCGCTATGACGGCAATAAAAAGACAGAATAAAACGCACGGTGTTGGGTCGTTTGTTCATAAACGCGGGG
TTCGGTCCCAGGGCTGGCACTCTGTCGATACCCCACCGAGACCCCATTGGGGCCAATACGCCCGCGTTTC
TTCCTTTTCCCCACCCCACCCCCCAAGTTCGGGTGAAGGCCCAGGGCTCGCAGCCAACGTCGGGGCGGCA
GGCCCTGCCATAGCCTCAGGTTACTCATATATACTTTAGATTGATTTAAAACTTCATTTTTAATTTAAAA
GGATCTAGGTGAAGATCCTTTTTGATAATCTCATGACCAAAATCCCTTAACGTGAGTTTTCGTTCCACTG
AGCGTCAGACCCCGTAGAAAAGATCAAAGGATCTTCTTGAGATCCTTTTTTTCTGCGCGTAATCTGCTGC
TTGCAAACAAAAAAACCACCGCTACCAGCGGTGGTTTGTTTGCCGGATCAAGAGCTACCAACTCTTTTTC
CGAAGGTAACTGGCTTCAGCAGAGCGCAGATACCAAATACTGTCCTTCTAGTGTAGCCGTAGTTAGGCCA
CCACTTCAAGAACTCTGTAGCACCGCCTACATACCTCGCTCTGCTAATCCTGTTACCAGTGGCTGCTGCC
AGTGGCGATAAGTCGTGTCTTACCGGGTTGGACTCAAGACGATAGTTACCGGATAAGGCGCAGCGGTCGG
GCTGAACGGGGGGTTCGTGCACACAGCCCAGCTTGGAGCGAACGACCTACACCGAACTGAGATACCTACA
GCGTGAGCTATGAGAAAGCGCCACGCTTCCCGAAGGGAGAAAGGCGGACAGGTATCCGGTAAGCGGCAGG
GTCGGAACAGGAGAGCGCACGAGGGAGCTTCCAGGGGGAAACGCCTGGTATCTTTATAGTCCTGTCGGGT
TTCGCCACCTCTGACTTGAGCGTCGATTTTTGTGATGCTCGTCAGGGGGGCGGAGCCTATGGAAAAACGC
CAGCAACGCGGCCTTTTTACGGTTCCTGGCCTTTTGCTGGCCTTTTGCTCACATGTTCTTTCCTGCGTTA
TCCCCTGATTCTGTGGATAACCGTATTACCGCCATGCAT
